Addgene plasmid #143626: TFORF2812
Purpose: Lentiviral vector for overexpressing transcription factor ORFs with unique 24-bp barcodes. Barcodes facilitate identification of transcription factors in pooled screens.
Depositing lab: Feng Zhang. Depositing organization: Broad Institute. Publication: A transcription factor atlas of directed differentiation. Joung J, Ma S, Tay T, Geiger-Schuller KR, Kirchgatterer PC, Verdine VK, Guo B, Arias-Garcia MA, Allen WE, Singh A, Kuksenko O, Abudayyeh OO, Gootenberg JS, Fu Z, Macrae RK, Buenrostro JD, Regev A, Zhang F. Cell. 2023 Jan 5;186(1):209-229.e26. doi: 10.1016/j.cell.2022.11.026. PubMed 36608654.
Backbone
  Vector backbone: pLX_TRC317
  Backbone manufacturer: Broad Institute Genetic Perturbation Platform
  Backbone size w/o insert (bp): 8264
  Vector type: Mammalian Expression, Lentiviral
  Selectable markers: Puromycin
Growth in bacteria
  Bacterial resistance: Ampicillin, 100 μg/mL
  Growth temperature: 37°C
  Growth strain: NEB Stable
  Copy number: High Copy
Gene/Insert
  Gene/Insert name: ETV7
  Species: H. sapiens (human)
  Insert size (bp): 890
  Entrez Gene: ETV7 (a.k.a. TEL-2, TEL2, TELB)
  Promoter: EF1a
  Cloning method: Unknown
  Sequencing primers: 5′ GGGTGGAGACTGAAGTTAGGCCAG; 3′ CACATAGCGTAAAAGGAGCAACATAG
Terms and licenses: Academic/Nonprofit Terms; Industry Terms: Not Available to Industry
Depositor comments: NM_001207039,ENST00000627426 . The transcription factor ORF portion of this plasmid was synthesized by Genewiz. Please test multiple small colonies in case of plasmid recombination. To make this collection available in a timely manner, a portion of this collection was not fully sequenced by Addgene. If an Addgene verified full plasmid sequence is not available, please contact us prior to placing an order to request the full sequence.
How to cite: TFORF2812 was a gift from Feng Zhang (Addgene plasmid # 143626 ; http://n2t.net/addgene:143626 ; RRID:Addgene_143626)
