[The description below was written by a language model from this plasmid's Addgene catalogue record and pLannotate feature annotations shown in this document.]
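Description:
TFORF2812 is a third-generation-style, self-inactivating lentiviral expression plasmid built on the pLX_TRC317 backbone and carrying the human transcription factor ETV7 (also called TEL2/TELB). It belongs to a barcoded transcription factor ORF collection. It is maintained in E. coli through a high-copy ColE1/pUC-type origin with ampicillin resistance (bla), and the backbone also holds an f1 origin, lac regulatory remnants and T7/T3 promoters. The depositor warns that recombination can occur, as is common for LTR-containing plasmids. The sequenced record is 9,154 nt, consistent with the stated backbone plus an insert of about 890 bp.

The viral genome is transcribed from an RSV promoter fused to a truncated HIV-1 5' LTR, followed by the Ψ packaging signal with a partial gag region, the RRE for Rev-dependent nuclear export, and a cPPT/CTS. It ends in a ΔU3 3' LTR that disables LTR promoter activity after integration, with an SV40 polyadenylation signal downstream. Two cassettes sit between the LTRs. An SV40 early promoter/origin drives puromycin N-acetyltransferase for selection of transduced mammalian cells. The strong constitutive EF-1α promoter drives the synthesized ETV7 ORF, which the depositor's transcript references tie to a specific isoform and which is followed by a WPRE to enhance transcript expression. The annotation matches only part of the insert to ETV7. The unique 24-bp barcode described for this collection is not annotated, and a short U6 promoter-like fragment lies between the ORF and the WPRE.

The construct is intended for ETV7 overexpression after lentiviral delivery, particularly in pooled screens where the barcode identifies which transcription factor each cell received, as in directed differentiation studies.
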