Features (pLannotate 1.2.2; 31 found; start..end, strand, type, name):
      5..231     +  promoter       RSV promoter: Rous sarcoma virus enhancer/promoter
    232..412     +  LTR            5' LTR (truncated): truncated 5' long terminal repeat (LTR) from HIV-1
    459..584     +  misc_feature   HIV-1 Ψ: packaging signal of human immunodeficiency virus type 1
    568..931     +  CDS            HIV-1 gag (fragment): gag protein from human immunodeficiency virus 1; gag
   1077..1310    +  misc_feature   RRE: The Rev response element (RRE) of HIV-1 allows for Rev-dependent mRNA export from the nucleus to the cytoplasm.
   1687..1713    +  CDS            Rev (fragment): human immunodeficiency virus 1 (HIV-1) Rev protein; rev; enhances nuclear export of unspliced and incompletely spliced viral mRNAs
   1720..1743    +  promoter       SV40 promoter (fragment): SV40 early promoter
   1744..1815    +  promoter       SV40 promoter (fragment): SV40 enhancer and early promoter
   1839..1974    +  rep_origin     SV40 ori: SV40 origin of replication
   2020..2616    +  CDS            PuroR (fragment): puromycin N-acetyltransferase; pac from Streptomyces; confers resistance to puromycin
   2665..2782    +  misc_feature   cPPT/CTS: central polypurine tract and central termination sequence of HIV-1
   2847..2913    +  CDS            small t antigen (fragment): SV40 (simian virus 40) small t antigen
   2920..4098    +  promoter       EF-1α promoter: strong constitutive promoter for human elongation factor EF-1α
   4115..4858    +  CDS            ETV7 (fragment): ETV7_HUMAN - Also known as TEL2, TELB, TREF. Experimental evidence at protein level: Swiss-Prot protein existence level 1. Transcriptional repressor; binds to the DNA sequence 5'- CCGGAAGT-3'. Isoform A does not seem to have a repressor activity. Isoform C does not seem to have a repressor activity. From Homo sapiens (Human).
   4916..4969    +  promoter       U6 promoter (fragment): RNA polymerase III promoter for human U6 snRNA
   5011..5599    +  misc_feature   WPRE: woodchuck hepatitis virus posttranscriptional regulatory element
   5650..5669    +  misc_feature   cPPT/CTS (fragment): central polypurine tract and central termination sequence of HIV-1
   5671..5904    +  LTR            3' LTR (ΔU3): self-inactivating 3' long terminal repeat (LTR) from HIV-1
   5982..6103    +  polyA_signal   SV40 poly(A) signal: SV40 polyadenylation signal
   6143..6278    +  rep_origin     SV40 ori: SV40 origin of replication
   6299..6317    -  promoter       T7 promoter: promoter for bacteriophage T7 RNA polymerase
   6325..6480    +  CDS            lacZα (fragment): LacZα fragment of β-galactosidase; lacZ fragment
   6485..6913    +  rep_origin     f1 ori (sequence partly withheld): f1 bacteriophage origin of replication; arrow indicates direction of (+) strand synthesis
   6966..7070    +  promoter       AmpR promoter: bla
   7071..7931    +  CDS            AmpR: β-lactamase; bla; confers resistance to ampicillin, carbenicillin, and related antibiotics
   8102..8690    +  rep_origin     ori: high-copy-number ColE1/pMB1/pBR322/pUC origin of replication
   8873..8965    +  CDS            lacI (fragment): lac repressor; lacI; The lac repressor binds to the lac operator to inhibit transcription in E. coli. This inhibition can be relieved by adding lactose or isopropyl-β-D-thiogalactopyranoside (IPTG).
   8978..8999    +  protein_bind   CAP binding site: CAP binding activates transcription in the presence of cAMP. E. coli catabolite activator protein
   9014..9044    +  promoter       lac promoter: promoter for the E. coli lac operon
   9052..9068    +  protein_bind   lac operator: The lac repressor binds to the lac operator to inhibit transcription in E. coli. This inhibition can be relieved by adding lactose or isopropyl-β-D-thiogalactopyranoside (IPTG). lac repressor encoded by lacI
   9113..9131    +  promoter       T3 promoter: promoter for bacteriophage T3 RNA polymerase
>Addgene plasmid #143626 | TFORF2812 | addgene full sequence | sequence record 400479 | Addgene NGS Result
TTAATGTAGTCTTATGCAATACTCTTGTAGTCTTGCAACATGGTAACGATGAGTTAGCAACATGCCTTAC
AAGGAGAGAAAAAGCACCGTGCATGCCGATTGGTGGAAGTAAGGTGGTACGATCGTGCCTTATTAGGAAG
GCAACAGACGGGTCTGACATGGATTGGACGAACCACTGAATTGCCGCATTGCAGAGATATTGTATTTAAG
TGCCTAGCTCGATACATAAACGGGTCTCTCTGGTTAGACCAGATCTGAGCCTGGGAGCTCTCTGGCTAAC
TAGGGAACCCACTGCTTAAGCCTCAATAAAGCTTGCCTTGAGTGCTTCAAGTAGTGTGTGCCCGTCTGTT
GTGTGACTCTGGTAACTAGAGATCCCTCAGACCCTTTTAGTCAGTGTGGAAAATCTCTAGCAGTGGCGCC
CGAACAGGGACTTGAAAGCGAAAGGGAAACCAGAGGAGCTCTCTCGACGCAGGACTCGGCTTGCTGAAGC
GCGCACGGCAAGAGGCGAGGGGCGGCGACTGGTGAGTACGCCAAAAATTTTGACTAGCGGAGGCTAGAAG
GAGAGAGATGGGTGCGAGAGCGTCAGTATTAAGCGGGGGAGAATTAGATCGCGATGGGAAAAAATTCGGT
TAAGGCCAGGGGGAAAGAAAAAATATAAATTAAAACATATAGTATGGGCAAGCAGGGAGCTAGAACGATT
CGCAGTTAATCCTGGCCTGTTAGAAACATCAGAAGGCTGTAGACAAATACTGGGACAGCTACAACCATCC
CTTCAGACAGGATCAGAAGAACTTAGATCATTATATAATACAGTAGCAACCCTCTATTGTGTGCATCAAA
GGATAGAGATAAAAGACACCAAGGAAGCTTTAGACAAGATAGAGGAAGAGCAAAACAAAAGTAAGACCAC
CGCACAGCAAGCGGCCGCTGATCTTCAGACCTGGAGGAGGAGATATGAGGGACAATTGGAGAAGTGAATT
ATATAAATATAAAGTAGTAAAAATTGAACCATTAGGAGTAGCACCCACCAAGGCAAAGAGAAGAGTGGTG
CAGAGAGAAAAAAGAGCAGTGGGAATAGGAGCTTTGTTCCTTGGGTTCTTGGGAGCAGCAGGAAGCACTA
TGGGCGCAGCGTCAATGACGCTGACGGTACAGGCCAGACAATTATTGTCTGGTATAGTGCAGCAGCAGAA
CAATTTGCTGAGGGCTATTGAGGCGCAACAGCATCTGTTGCAACTCACAGTCTGGGGCATCAAGCAGCTC
CAGGCAAGAATCCTGGCTGTGGAAAGATACCTAAAGGATCAACAGCTCCTGGGGATTTGGGGTTGCTCTG
GAAAACTCATTTGCACCACTGCTGTGCCTTGGAATGCTAGTTGGAGTAATAAATCTCTGGAACAGATTTG
GAATCACACGACCTGGATGGAGTGGGACAGAGAAATTAACAATTACACAAGCTTAATACACTCCTTAATT
GAAGAATCGCAAAACCAGCAAGAAAAGAATGAACAAGAATTATTGGAATTAGATAAATGGGCAAGTTTGT
GGAATTGGTTTAACATAACAAATTGGCTGTGGTATATAAAATTATTCATAATGATAGTAGGAGGCTTGGT
AGGTTTAAGAATAGTTTTTGCTGTACTTTCTATAGTGAATAGAGTTAGGCAGGGATATTCACCATTATCG
TTTCAGACCCACCTCCCAACCCCGAGGGGACCCATGCATTGCATCTCAATTAGTCAGCAACCAGGTGTGG
AAAGTCCCCAGGCTCCCCAGCAGGCAGAAGTATGCAAAGCATGCGTCTCAATTAGTCAGCAACCATAGTC
CCGCCCCTAACTCCGCCCATCCCGCCCCTAACTCCGCCCAGTTCCGCCCATTCTCCGCCCCATGGCTGAC
TAATTTTTTTTATTTATGCAGAGGCCGAGGCCGCCTCGGCCTCTGAGCTATTCCAGAAGTAGTGAGGAGG
CTTTTTTGGAGGCCTAGGCTTTTGCAAAAAGCTTTCTAGAGGTACCACCGGAGCTTACCATGACCGAGTA
CAAGCCCACGGTGCGCCTCGCCACCCGCGACGACGTCCCCAGGGCCGTACGCACCCTCGCCGCCGCGTTC
GCCGACTACCCCGCCACGCGCCACACCGTCGATCCGGACCGCCACATCGAGCGGGTCACCGAGCTGCAAG
AACTCTTCCTCACGCGCGTCGGGCTCGACATCGGCAAGGTGTGGGTCGCGGACGACGGCGCCGCCGTGGC
GGTCTGGACCACGCCGGAGAGCGTCGAAGCGGGGGCGGTGTTCGCCGAGATCGGCCCGCGCATGGCCGAG
TTGAGCGGTTCCCGGCTGGCCGCGCAGCAACAGATGGAAGGCCTCCTGGCGCCGCACCGGCCCAAGGAGC
CCGCGTGGTTCCTGGCCACCGTCGGCGTCTCGCCCGACCACCAGGGCAAGGGTCTGGGCAGCGCCGTCGT
GCTCCCCGGAGTGGAGGCGGCCGAGCGCGCCGGGGTGCCCGCCTTCCTGGAGACCTCCGCGCCCCGCAAC
CTCCCCTTCTACGAGCGGCTCGGCTTCACCGTCACCGCCGACGTCGAGGTGCCCGAAGGACCGCGCACCT
GGTGCATGACCCGCAAGCCCGGTGCCAGTTAACGAATTCTAGATCTTGAGACAAATGGCAGTATTCATCC
ACAATTTTAAAAGAAAAGGGGGGATTGGGGGGTACAGTGCAGGGGAAAGAATAGTAGACATAATAGCAAC
AGACATACAAACTAAAGAATTACAAAAACAAATTACAAAAATTCAAAATTTTCGGGTTTATTACAGGGAC
AGCAGAGATCCACTTTGGCGCCGGCTCGAGGCCTGCAGGTGCAAAGATGGATAAAGTTTTAAACAGAGAG
GAATCTTTGCAGCTAATGGACCTTCTAGGTCTTGAAAGGAGTGGGAATTGGCTCCGGTGCCCGTCAGTGG
GCAGAGCGCACATCGCCCACAGTCCCCGAGAAGTTGGGGGGAGGGGTCGGCAATTGAACCGGTGCCTAGA
GAAGGTGGCGCGGGGTAAACTGGGAAAGTGATGTCGTGTACTGGCTCCGCCTTTTTCCCGAGGGTGGGGG
AGAACCGTATATAAGTGCAGTAGTCGCCGTGAACGTTCTTTTTCGCAACGGGTTTGCCGCCAGAACACAG
GTAAGTGCCGTGTGTGGTTCCCGCGGGCCTGGCCTCTTTACGGGTTATGGCCCTTGCGTGCCTTGAATTA
CTTCCACCTGGCTGCAGTACGTGATTCTTGATCCCGAGCTTCGGGTTGGAAGTGGGTGGGAGAGTTCGAG
GCCTTGCGCTTAAGGAGCCCCTTCGCCTCGTGCTTGAGTTGAGGCCTGGCCTGGGCGCTGGGGCCGCCGC
GTGCGAATCTGGTGGCACCTTCGCGCCTGTCTCGCTGCTTTCGATAAGTCTCTAGCCATTTAAAATTTTT
GATGACCTGCTGCGACGCTTTTTTTCTGGCAAGATAGTCTTGTAAATGCGGGCCAAGATCTGCACACTGG
TATTTCGGTTTTTGGGGCCGCGGGCGGCGACGGGGCCCGTGCGTCCCAGCGCACATGTTCGGCGAGGCGG
GGCCTGCGAGCGCGGCCACCGAGAATCGGACGGGGGTAGTCTCAAGCTGGCCGGCCTGCTCTGGTGCCTG
GCCTCGCGCCGCCGTGTATCGCCCCGCCCTGGGCGGCAAGGCTGGCCCGGTCGGCACCAGTTGCGTGAGC
GGAAAGATGGCCGCTTCCCGGCCCTGCTGCAGGGAGCTCAAAATGGAGGACGCGGCGCTCGGGAGAGCGG
GCGGGTGAGTCACCCACACAAAGGAAAAGGGCCTTTCCGTCCTCAGCCGTCGCTTCATGTGACTCCACGG
AGTACCGGGCGCCGTCCAGGCACCTCGATTAGTTCTCGAGCTTTTGGAGTACGTCGTCTTTAGGTTGGGG
GGAGGGGTTTTATGCGATGGAGTTTCCCCACACTGAGTGGGTGGAGACTGAAGTTAGGCCAGCTTGGCAC
TTGATGTAATTCTCCTTGGAATTTGCCCTTTTTGAGTTTGGATCTTGGTTCATTCTCAAGCCTCAGACAG
TGGTTCAAAGTTTTTTTCTTCCATTTCAGGTGTCGTGAGGCTAGCACCGCCACCATGCAGGAGGGAGAAT
TGGCTATTTCTCCTATAAGCCCTGTGGCAGCCATGCCTCCCCTAGGCACCCACGTGCAAGCCAGATGTGA
AGCTCAAATTAACCTGCTGGGTGAAGGGGGGATCTGCAAGCTGCCAGGAAGACTCCGTGACGTCCTGTAT
GAGCTGCTCCAGTACATCAAGACCCAGCGGCGAGCCCTGGTGTGTGGGCCCTTTTTTGGAGGGATCTTCA
GGCTGAAGACGCCCACCCAGCACTCTCCAGTCCCCCCGGAAGAGGTGACTGGCCCCTCTCAGATGGACAC
CCGAAGGGGCCACCTGCTGCAGCCACCAGACCCAGGGCTTACCAGCAACTTCGGCCACCTGGATGACCCT
GGCCTGGCAAGGTGGACCCCTGGCAAGGAGGAGTCCCTCAACTTATGTCACTGTGCAGAGCTCGGCTGCA
GGACCCAGGGGGTCTGTTCCTTCCCCGCGATGCCGCAGGCCCCCATTGACGGCAGGATCGCTGACTGCCG
CCTGCTGTGGGATTACGTGTATCAGCTGCTCCTTGATACCCGATATGAGCCCTACATCAAGTGGGAAGAC
AAGGACGCCAAGATCTTCCGAGTTGTGGATCCAAATGGGCTCGCCAGACTCTGGGGAAATCACAAGAACC
GGGTGAACATGACCTACGAGAAGATGTCTCGTGCCCTGCGCCACTATTATAAGCTTAATATCATTAAGAA
GGAACCGGGGCAGAAACTCCTGTTCAGAAATGGACTTCAGCTGATCTTCATATTCATATGGAGTTTCCAG
TAGTAATGAACTAGTCCGTAACTTGAAAGTATTTCGATTTCTTGGCTTTATATATCTTGTGGAAAGGACG
AGTCTCGCATAGTTATGTATTCTTCACGCGTTAAGTCGACAATCAACCTCTGGATTACAAAATTTGTGAA
AGATTGACTGGTATTCTTAACTATGTTGCTCCTTTTACGCTATGTGGATACGCTGCTTTAATGCCTTTGT
ATCATGCTATTGCTTCCCGTATGGCTTTCATTTTCTCCTCCTTGTATAAATCCTGGTTGCTGTCTCTTTA
TGAGGAGTTGTGGCCCGTTGTCAGGCAACGTGGCGTGGTGTGCACTGTGTTTGCTGACGCAACCCCCACT
GGTTGGGGCATTGCCACCACCTGTCAGCTCCTTTCCGGGACTTTCGCTTTCCCCCTCCCTATTGCCACGG
CGGAACTCATCGCCGCCTGCCTTGCCCGCTGCTGGACAGGGGCTCGGCTGTTGGGCACTGACAATTCCGT
GGTGTTGTCGGGGAAATCATCGTCCTTTCCTTGGCTGCTCGCCTGTGTTGCCACCTGGATTCTGCGCGGG
ACGTCCTTCTGCTACGTCCCTTCGGCCCTCAATCCAGCGGACCTTCCTTCCCGCGGCCTGCTGCCGGCTC
TGCGGCCTCTTCCGCGTCTTCGCCTTCGCCCTCAGACGAGTCGGATCTCCCTTTGGGCCGCCTCCCCGCG
TCGACTTTAAGACCAATGACTTACAAGGCAGCTGTAGATCTTAGCCACTTTTTAAAAGAAAAGGGGGGAC
TGGAAGGGCTAATTCACTCCCAACGAAGACAAGATCTGCTTTTTGCTTGTACTGGGTCTCTCTGGTTAGA
CCAGATCTGAGCCTGGGAGCTCTCTGGCTAACTAGGGAACCCACTGCTTAAGCCTCAATAAAGCTTGCCT
TGAGTGCTTCAAGTAGTGTGTGCCCGTCTGTTGTGTGACTCTGGTAACTAGAGATCCCTCAGACCCTTTT
AGTCAGTGTGGAAAATCTCTAGCAGTACGTATAGTAGTTCATGTCATCTTATTATTCAGTATTTATAACT
TGCAAAGAAATGAATATCAGAGAGTGAGAGGAACTTGTTTATTGCAGCTTATAATGGTTACAAATAAAGC
AATAGCATCACAAATTTCACAAATAAAGCATTTTTTTCACTGCATTCTAGTTGTGGTTTGTCCAAACTCA
TCAATGTATCTTATCATGTCTGGCTCTAGCTATCCCGCCCCTAACTCCGCCCATCCCGCCCCTAACTCCG
CCCAGTTCCGCCCATTCTCCGCCCCATGGCTGACTAATTTTTTTTATTTATGCAGAGGCCGAGGCCGCCT
CGGCCTCTGAGCTATTCCAGAAGTAGTGAGGAGGCTTTTTTGGAGGCCTAGGGACGTACCCAATTCGCCC
TATAGTGAGTCGTATTACGCGCGCTCACTGGCCGTCGTTTTACAACGTCGTGACTGGGAAAACCCTGGCG
TTACCCAACTTAATCGCCTTGCAGCACATCCCCCTTTCGCCAGCTGGCGTAATAGCGAAGAGGCCCGCAC
CGATCGCCCTTCCCAACAGTTGCGCAGCCTGAATGGCGAATGGG
[124 nt withheld, positions 6485-6608]
C
[91 nt withheld, positions 6610-6700]
A
[49 nt withheld, positions 6702-6750]
CCTTTGACGTTGGAGTCCACGTTCTTT
[37 nt withheld, positions 6778-6814]
ACCCTATCTCGGTCTATTCTTTTGATTTATAAGGGATTTTGCCGATTTCGGCCTATTGGTTAAAAAATGA
GCTGATTTAACAAAAATTTAACGCGAATTTTAACAAAATATTAACGCTTACAATTTAGGTGGCACTTTTC
GGGGAAATGTGCGCGGAACCCCTATTTGTTTATTTTTCTAAATACATTCAAATATGTATCCGCTCATGAG
ACAATAACCCTGATAAATGCTTCAATAATATTGAAAAAGGAAGAGTATGAGTATTCAACATTTCCGTGTC
GCCCTTATTCCCTTTTTTGCGGCATTTTGCCTTCCTGTTTTTGCTCACCCAGAAACGCTGGTGAAAGTAA
AAGATGCTGAAGATCAGTTGGGTGCACGAGTGGGTTACATCGAACTGGATCTCAACAGCGGTAAGATCCT
TGAGAGTTTTCGCCCCGAAGAACGTTTTCCAATGATGAGCACTTTTAAAGTTCTGCTATGTGGCGCGGTA
TTATCCCGTATTGACGCCGGGCAAGAGCAACTCGGTCGCCGCATACACTATTCTCAGAATGACTTGGTTG
AGTACTCACCAGTCACAGAAAAGCATCTTACGGATGGCATGACAGTAAGAGAATTATGCAGTGCTGCCAT
AACCATGAGTGATAACACTGCGGCCAACTTACTTCTGACAACGATCGGAGGACCGAAGGAGCTAACCGCT
TTTTTGCACAACATGGGGGATCATGTAACTCGCCTTGATCGTTGGGAACCGGAGCTGAATGAAGCCATAC
CAAACGACGAGCGTGACACCACGATGCCTGTAGCAATGGCAACAACGTTGCGCAAACTATTAACTGGCGA
ACTACTTACTCTAGCTTCCCGGCAACAATTAATAGACTGGATGGAGGCGGATAAAGTTGCAGGACCACTT
CTGCGCTCGGCCCTTCCGGCTGGCTGGTTTATTGCTGATAAATCTGGAGCCGGTGAGCGTGGGTCTCGCG
GTATCATTGCAGCACTGGGGCCAGATGGTAAGCCCTCCCGTATCGTAGTTATCTACACGACGGGGAGTCA
GGCAACTATGGATGAACGAAATAGACAGATCGCTGAGATAGGTGCCTCACTGATTAAGCATTGGTAACTG
TCAGACCAAGTTTACTCATATATACTTTAGATTGATTTAAAACTTCATTTTTAATTTAAAAGGATCTAGG
TGAAGATCCTTTTTGATAATCTCATGACCAAAATCCCTTAACGTGAGTTTTCGTTCCACTGAGCGTCAGA
CCCCGTAGAAAAGATCAAAGGATCTTCTTGAGATCCTTTTTTTCTGCGCGTAATCTGCTGCTTGCAAACA
AAAAAACCACCGCTACCAGCGGTGGTTTGTTTGCCGGATCAAGAGCTACCAACTCTTTTTCCGAAGGTAA
CTGGCTTCAGCAGAGCGCAGATACCAAATACTGTTCTTCTAGTGTAGCCGTAGTTAGGCCACCACTTCAA
GAACTCTGTAGCACCGCCTACATACCTCGCTCTGCTAATCCTGTTACCAGTGGCTGCTGCCAGTGGCGAT
AAGTCGTGTCTTACCGGGTTGGACTCAAGACGATAGTTACCGGATAAGGCGCAGCGGTCGGGCTGAACGG
GGGGTTCGTGCACACAGCCCAGCTTGGAGCGAACGACCTACACCGAACTGAGATACCTACAGCGTGAGCT
ATGAGAAAGCGCCACGCTTCCCGAAGGGAGAAAGGCGGACAGGTATCCGGTAAGCGGCAGGGTCGGAACA
GGAGAGCGCACGAGGGAGCTTCCAGGGGGAAACGCCTGGTATCTTTATAGTCCTGTCGGGTTTCGCCACC
TCTGACTTGAGCGTCGATTTTTGTGATGCTCGTCAGGGGGGCGGAGCCTATGGAAAAACGCCAGCAACGC
GGCCTTTTTACGGTTCCTGGCCTTTTGCTGGCCTTTTGCTCACATGTTCTTTCCTGCGTTATCCCCTGAT
TCTGTGGATAACCGTATTACCGCCTTTGAGTGAGCTGATACCGCTCGCCGCAGCCGAACGACCGAGCGCA
GCGAGTCAGTGAGCGAGGAAGCGGAAGAGCGCCCAATACGCAAACCGCCTCTCCCCGCGCGTTGGCCGAT
TCATTAATGCAGCTGGCACGACAGGTTTCCCGACTGGAAAGCGGGCAGTGAGCGCAACGCAATTAATGTG
AGTTAGCTCACTCATTAGGCACCCCAGGCTTTACACTTTATGCTTCCGGCTCGTATGTTGTGTGGAATTG
TGAGCGGATAACAATTTCACACAGGAAACAGCTATGACCATGATTACGCCAAGCGCGCAATTAACCCTCA
CTAAAGGGAACAAAAGCTGGAGCTGCAAGC
