>Addgene plasmid #143626 | TFORF2812 | depositor partial sequence | sequence record 283008 | Insert
ACCGCCACCATGCAGGAGGGAGAATTGGCTATTTCTCCTATAAGCCCTGTGGCAGCCATGCCTCCCCTAG
GCACCCACGTGCAAGCCAGATGTGAAGCTCAAATTAACCTGCTGGGTGAAGGGGGGATCTGCAAGCTGCC
AGGAAGACTCCGTGACGTCCTGTATGAGCTGCTCCAGTACATCAAGACCCAGCGGCGAGCCCTGGTGTGT
GGGCCCTTTTTTGGAGGGATCTTCAGGCTGAAGACGCCCACCCAGCACTCTCCAGTCCCCCCGGAAGAGG
TGACTGGCCCCTCTCAGATGGACACCCGAAGGGGCCACCTGCTGCAGCCACCAGACCCAGGGCTTACCAG
CAACTTCGGCCACCTGGATGACCCTGGCCTGGCAAGGTGGACCCCTGGCAAGGAGGAGTCCCTCAACTTA
TGTCACTGTGCAGAGCTCGGCTGCAGGACCCAGGGGGTCTGTTCCTTCCCCGCGATGCCGCAGGCCCCCA
TTGACGGCAGGATCGCTGACTGCCGCCTGCTGTGGGATTACGTGTATCAGCTGCTCCTTGATACCCGATA
TGAGCCCTACATCAAGTGGGAAGACAAGGACGCCAAGATCTTCCGAGTTGTGGATCCAAATGGGCTCGCC
AGACTCTGGGGAAATCACAAGAACCGGGTGAACATGACCTACGAGAAGATGTCTCGTGCCCTGCGCCACT
ATTATAAGCTTAATATCATTAAGAAGGAACCGGGGCAGAAACTCCTGTTCAGAAATGGACTTCAGCTGAT
CTTCATATTCATATGGAGTTTCCAGTAGTAATGAACTAGTCCGTAACTTGAAAGTATTTCGATTTCTTGG
CTTTATATATCTTGTGGAAAGGACGAGTCTCGCATAGTTATGTATTCTTC
