>Addgene plasmid #143626 | TFORF2812 | depositor partial sequence | sequence record 283009 | Barcode
GTCTCGCATAGTTATGTATTCTTC
